Addgene plasmid #50053: proATSR
Purpose: Expresses T.gondii prodomain+VWA+TSR1 domains in mammalian cells
Depositing lab: Timothy Springer. Depositing organization: Boston Children's Hospital.
Backbone
  Vector backbone: pLEXm-LIC
  Backbone size w/o insert (bp): 4500
  Total vector size (bp): 5400
  Modifications to backbone: The vector is modified for LIC cloning, but the insert can also be extracted using 5' EcoR I/ Nhe I/sal I/BsiW1, and 3' Spe I, Asc I/BssH II/ Not I/Xho I.
  Vector type: Mammalian Expression
Growth in bacteria
  Bacterial resistance: Ampicillin, 100 μg/mL
  Growth temperature: 37°C
  Growth strain: DH5alpha
  Copy number: Unknown
Gene/Insert
  Gene/Insert name: MIC2-proATSR (alt name: MIC2(30-337))
  Species: toxoplasma gondii
  Insert size (bp): 900
  Mutation: S158A
  GenBank ID: AAB63303
  Promoter: chick beta-actin promoter
  Tag / fusion protein: HIS (C terminal on insert)
  Cloning method: Ligation Independent Cloning
  Sequencing primers: 5′ TAGAGCCTCTGCTAACCATGTTCATGCC; 3′ CCCCATAATTTTTGGCAGAGGG
Resource information
  A portion of this plasmid was derived from a plasmid made by: Dr. David Sibley Washington University School of Medicine
Terms and licenses: Academic/Nonprofit Terms; Industry Terms: Not Available to Industry
How to cite: proATSR was a gift from Timothy Springer (Addgene plasmid # 50053 ; http://n2t.net/addgene:50053 ; RRID:Addgene_50053)
