[The description below was written by a language model from this plasmid's Addgene catalogue record.]
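Description:
proATSR is a mammalian expression plasmid of about 5.4 kb, built on the pLEXm-LIC backbone (roughly 4.5 kb without insert), a version of pLEXm adapted for ligation-independent cloning. It is propagated in E. coli under ampicillin selection. The record does not state the bacterial origin of replication or copy number, lists no mammalian selection marker, and provides no feature table, so the finer layout of the backbone cannot be described from the available information.

The payload is an approximately 900 bp fragment of the Toxoplasma gondii micronemal adhesin MIC2, covering residues 30–337. This region comprises the prodomain, the von Willebrand factor A (VWA) domain and the first thrombospondin type 1 repeat (TSR1), which gives the construct its "proATSR" name. The insert carries an S158A point mutation, though the record does not explain its purpose. A histidine tag is fused to the C terminus, a standard arrangement for metal-affinity purification of the expressed protein. Transcription is driven by the chick beta-actin promoter, a strong constitutive promoter commonly used for high-level expression in cultured mammalian cells. Because the fragment begins at residue 30, the native N-terminal region appears to be omitted, but the record does not say whether the vector supplies a secretion signal.

Although the insert was introduced by LIC, it is flanked by several restriction sites on each side (EcoRI, NheI, SalI or BsiWI at the 5′ end; SpeI, AscI, BssHII, NotI or XhoI at the 3′ end), so it can be excised for subcloning. The stated use is production of this MIC2 ectodomain fragment in mammalian cells.
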