>Addgene plasmid #50053 | proATSR | depositor partial sequence | sequence record 75125 | proATSR sequence 924 bps
AGTATTGTGGATGCCTTACGAAAAAGGTACGACACGAGTCGAGGAGGCGACGCAAACGGTGTCGATACTT
CAGGCGTTGAAGATGTGATTCAATCTGATAGTGCCATCGGAGCCGCAGAGGGGTGCACCAACCAGCTGGA
CATTTGCTTTCTTATCGATTCGTCTGGAAGCATAGGAATACAGAATTTCCGTCTAGTAAAACAGTTCCTC
CACACCTTTTTAATGGTGTTGCCCATTGGCCCAGAAGAAGTTAACAATGCAGTTGTTACTTACTCGACGG
ACGTTCACCTGCAATGGGATCTACAGAGTCCGAACGCGGTTGACAAGCAGCTCGCGGCGCATGCGGTGCT
AGAGATGCCGTATAAAAAGGGCAGTACCAACACCGCCGATGGACTGAAGGCCTGCAAACAAATTCTGTTT
ACAGGTTCGCGCCCAGGACGCGAACATGTGCCGAAGCTAGTGATTGGAATGACAGATGGCGAATCGGATT
CTGATTTTCGCACCGTGAGAGCGGCAAAGGAGATTCGTGAGCTTGGAGGCATCGTCACAGTCCTTGCAGT
CGGTCATTACGTCAAACATAGTGAGTGCCGAAGCATGTGTGGGTGCAGTGGTACGAGCGATGATGACAGT
CCGTGTCCCCTGTATCTTCGGGCTGACTGGGGGCAGCTGGCGACGGCGATTAAACCGATGCTTAAAGAGG
TTTGTAAGACACTCCCCCAGGATGCCATTTGCTCGGATTGGTCCGCATGGAGCCCCTGCAGCGTATCCTG
CGGTGACGGAAGCCAAATCAGGACGCGAACTGAGGTTTCTGCTCCGCAACCTGGAACACCAACATGTCCG
GACTGCCCTGCGCCCATGGGAAGGACTTGCGTGGAACAAGGCGGACTTGAAGAAATCCGTGAATGCAGTG
CGGGGGTATGTGCT
