>Addgene plasmid #50053 | proATSR | addgene partial sequence | sequence record 76962 | Bglob-pA-R 5'-ttttggcagagggaaaaaga-3'
TTGGCCACACCAGCCACCACCTTCTGATAGGCAGCCTGCACCTGAGGAGTGAATTATCGCGATACTAGTC
TCGAGTCTAGAGGATCCTTTAGTGATGGTGATGGTGATGAGCACATACCCCCGCACTGCATTCACGGATT
TCTTCAAGTCCGCCTTGTTCCACGCAAGTCCTTCCCATGGGCGCAGGGCAGTCCGGACATGTTGGTGTTC
CAGGTTGCGGAGCAGAAACCTCAGTTCGCGTCCTGATTTGGCTTCCGTCACCGCAGGATACGCTGCAGGG
GCTCCATGCGGACCAATCCGAGCAAATGGCATCCTGGGGGAGTGTCTTACAAACCTCTTTAAGCATCGGT
TTAATCGCCGTCGCCAGCTGCCCCCAGTCAGCCCGAAGATACAGGGGACACGGACTGTCATCATCGCTCG
TACCACTGCACCCACACATGCTTCGGCACTCACTATGTTTGACGTAATGACCGACTGCAAGGACTGTGAC
GATGCCTCCAAGCTCACGAATCTCCTTTGCCGCTCTCACGGTGCGAAAATCAGAATCCGATTCGCCATCT
GTCATTCCAATCACTAGCTTCGGCACATGTTCGCGTCCTGGGCGCGAACCTGTAAACAGAATTTGTTTGC
AGGCCTTCAGTCCATCGGCGGTGTTGGTACTGCCCTTTTTATACGGCATCTCTAGCACCGCATGCGCCGC
GAGCTGCTTGTCAACCGCGTTCGGACTC
